>Addgene plasmid #1198 | sup35-C653R | addgene partial sequence | sequence record 16446 | 1198 with M13-rev
CCCTCACTAAAGGGAACAAAAGCTGGTACCGGGCCCCCCCTCGAGTTACTCGGCAATTTTAACAATTTTA
CCAATTGCTATTGTGGTACCTTGATCTCTCAAAGTGAATCTACCTAATTGAGGGTAATCTTGGTAAGTTT
CCACACGAACTGGAGCTTCAGTTTCTAAAACAGCGATGACCTTCATACCCTTCTTAGCAAAAGCAGGTGG
TTTCTTTGACTTACGGTTGGTACCCTTTTCTAATTTGTGCAATAACTTAACAATATGTACCTCTTCAATT
GCTGTATGAACATGCATAACACATGAAAAACCGGCTGCTATGATAGATTTTAATTCTACAATAGCAATTT
GAGCTACAAACTTGGTAACACTCTTGATAGGGTTCTTTGGCGATGTTAGTACAAAACCTGGTGAAATGTC
TTCTTCTTCAACACCTTTGATTCTTAGTTTAACTTGCTCACCACACATAGCCATATCAACTTCATTTTCA
GTTTCGTTGTAAATATTTTGAATTTCCACAGCGGTTTTGTTAGGCATCAGTAGGGTGGATTGACCCTTTT
TGATATGACCGGATTCAATTTTACCTTCAACGATGGTACCTAGATCCTTCATCTTAGCGGCAATAGGCAA
CATGAATGGAGCATTGATGTGACGGTCGACGTGGTTCATTGTATCCAGATATTCTAACAGAGTTGGGCCG
GTGTACCATGGGCATTCTTTTGGATCTACGTGATCTTTCAAATTTGCACCACTGTAGTCGGA
