[The description below was written by a language model from this plasmid's Addgene catalogue record.]
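Description:
sup35-C653R is a yeast integrating plasmid built on the pRS306 backbone (about 4.4 kb without insert). pRS306 belongs to the pRS series of shuttle vectors and, as an integrative member of that series, has no yeast replication origin or centromere. It therefore persists in Saccharomyces cerevisiae only after recombining into the genome, with the URA3 auxotrophic marker selecting transformants in ura3 hosts. In E. coli it is maintained as a high-copy plasmid under ampicillin selection. The repository lists it as a yeast expression vector, but the depositor describes it as an integration plasmid for replacing the chromosomal gene.

The payload is a roughly 2.06 kb fragment of S. cerevisiae SUP35 (YDR172W), cloned between EcoRI and XhoI sites that both remain intact. It carries a missense mutation changing cysteine 653 to arginine. SUP35 encodes the translation termination factor eRF3, which is also the protein determinant of the [PSI+] prion. The record does not name a promoter or other regulatory elements, any tags, or say whether flanking genomic sequence is included.

According to the depositor, the plasmid is linearised within the insert by AgeI to direct homologous recombination to the SUP35 locus, so that the wild-type gene can be replaced with the mutant allele. The cited references concern stop codon read-through caused by SUP35 missense mutations and the uncovering of hidden genetic variation through altered translation. This suggests the allele is used to impair termination fidelity genetically, as a comparison for prion-based effects.
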