Addgene plasmid #1198: sup35-C653R
Depositing lab: Susan Lindquist. Depositing organization: Whitehead Institute for Biomedical Research. Publication: Epigenetic regulation of translation reveals hidden genetic variation to produce complex traits. True HL, Berlin I, Lindquist SL. Nature 2004 Sep 9;431(7005):184-7. Epub 2004 Aug 15. 10.1038/nature02885 PubMed 15311209.
Backbone
  Vector backbone: pRS306
  Backbone manufacturer: Hieter
  Backbone size w/o insert (bp): 4381
  Vector type: Yeast Expression
  Selectable markers: URA3
Growth in bacteria
  Bacterial resistance: Ampicillin, 100 μg/mL
  Growth temperature: 37°C
  Growth strain: DH5alpha
  Copy number: High Copy
Gene/Insert
  Gene/Insert name: Sup35p
  Species: S. cerevisiae (budding yeast)
  Insert size (bp): 2057
  Mutation: changed cys 653 to arg
  GenBank ID: NC_001136
  Entrez Gene: SUP35 (a.k.a. YDR172W, GST1, PNM2, SAL3, SUF12, SUP2, SUP36)
  Cloning method: Restriction Enzyme; 5′ cloning site EcoRI (not destroyed); 3′ cloning site XhoI (not destroyed)
  Sequencing primers: 5′ n/a
Terms and licenses: Academic/Nonprofit Terms; Industry Terms: Not Available to Industry
Depositor comments: yeast integration plasmid for replacement of Sup35 with mutant. Cut with AgeI for integration. Additional Reference: Bradley ME, Bagriantsev S, Vishveshwara N and Liebman SW. Guanidine reduces stop codon read-through caused by missense mutations in SUP35 or SUP45. Yeast 20, 625-632 (2003).
How to cite: sup35-C653R was a gift from Susan Lindquist (Addgene plasmid # 1198 ; http://n2t.net/addgene:1198 ; RRID:Addgene_1198)
